Addgene plasmid #194229: PGK-LCB1_v1.3-NotchGal4VP64-T2A-mCherry (pZYW046)
Purpose: Lentiviral expression vector expressing LCB1 SynNotch and mCherry transduction marker
Depositing lab: Hana El-Samad. Depositing organization: University of California, San Francisco (UCSF). Publication: Sentinel cells enable genetic detection of SARS-CoV-2 Spike protein. Weinberg ZY, Hilburger CE, Kim M, Cao L, Khalid M, Elmes S, Diwanji D, Hernandez E, Lopez J, Schaefer K, Smith AM, Zhou F, Kumar GR, Ott M, Baker D, El-Samad H. bioRxiv [Preprint]. 2021 Apr 20:2021.04.20.440678. doi: 10.1101/2021.04.20.440678. PubMed 33907743.
Backbone
  Vector backbone: pAN2414 Lentiviral Destination
  Vector type: Lentiviral
Growth in bacteria
  Bacterial resistance: Ampicillin, 100 μg/mL
  Growth temperature: 37°C
  Growth strain: NEB Stable
  Copy number: Low Copy
Gene/Insert
  Gene/Insert name: PGK-LCB1-SynNotch-T2A-mCherry
  Species: Synthetic
  Promoter: PGK
  Cloning method: Restriction Enzyme; 5′ cloning site unknown (unknown if destroyed)
Terms and licenses: Academic/Nonprofit Terms; Industry Terms: Not Available to Industry
Depositor comments: Please visit https://doi.org/10.1101/2021.04.20.440678 for bioRxiv preprint.
How to cite: PGK-LCB1_v1.3-NotchGal4VP64-T2A-mCherry (pZYW046) was a gift from Hana El-Samad (Addgene plasmid # 194229 ; http://n2t.net/addgene:194229 ; RRID:Addgene_194229)
