[The description below was written by a language model from this plasmid's Addgene catalogue record and pLannotate feature annotations shown in this document.]
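Description:
PGK-LCB1_v1.3-NotchGal4VP64-T2A-mCherry (pZYW046) is an HIV-1-based lentiviral transfer vector built in the pAN2414 lentiviral destination backbone. It expresses a synthetic Notch (SynNotch) receptor together with a red fluorescent transduction marker. The plasmid is propagated in E. coli under ampicillin selection (AmpR with its bla promoter). The annotated replicon is a ColE1/pMB1-type origin, although the catalogue lists the plasmid as low copy and names a recombination-tolerant growth strain, which is common for LTR-containing vectors. The viral portion carries a full-length upstream LTR, the Ψ packaging signal with a gag fragment, the RRE for Rev-dependent export of genomic RNA, the cPPT/CTS, a WPRE to boost transcript expression, and a U3-deleted self-inactivating 3' LTR. The backbone also retains an SV40 promoter, gpt fragments and SV40 small t intron/poly(A) sequences, which look like remnants of an older mammalian selection cassette, along with small fragments of other bacterial vector elements.

The payload is driven by the mouse PGK promoter. The annotated reading frame begins with a human CD8A fragment, probably serving as a signal peptide. An unannotated stretch follows that presumably encodes the LCB1 v1.3 binding domain named in the title, then a mouse Notch1 core fragment, the yeast GAL4 DNA-binding domain, and, by name, VP64. A T2A peptide is named but not annotated; it would release mCherry as a separate protein from the same transcript. In the SynNotch design, ligand engagement triggers cleavage of the Notch core, freeing Gal4-VP64 to activate a UAS-controlled reporter supplied separately. The associated publication describes sentinel cells for genetic detection of SARS-CoV-2 Spike protein. The sequence record is labelled a partial NGS result.
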