Features (pLannotate 1.2.2; 33 found; start..end, strand, type, name):
     90..723     +  LTR            3' LTR: 3' long terminal repeat (LTR) from HIV-1
    770..895     +  misc_feature   HIV-1 Ψ: packaging signal of human immunodeficiency virus type 1
    879..1217    +  CDS            HIV-1 gag (fragment): gag protein from human immunodeficiency virus 1; gag
   1392..1625    +  misc_feature   RRE: The Rev response element (RRE) of HIV-1 allows for Rev-dependent mRNA export from the nucleus to the cytoplasm.
   2002..2102    +  CDS            Rev (fragment): human immunodeficiency virus 1 (HIV-1) Rev protein; rev; enhances nuclear export of unspliced and incompletely spliced viral mRNAs
   2139..2256    +  misc_feature   cPPT/CTS: central polypurine tract and central termination sequence of HIV-1
   2312..2811    +  promoter       PGK promoter: mouse phosphoglycerate kinase 1 promoter
   2818..2907    +  CDS            CD8A (fragment): CD8A_HUMAN - Also known as MAL. Experimental evidence at protein level: Swiss-Prot protein existence level 1. Integral membrane glycoprotein that plays an essential role in the immune response and serves multiple functions in responses against both external and internal offenses. In T-cells, functions primarily as a coreceptor for MHC class I molecule:peptide complex. The antigens presented by class I peptides are derived from cytosolic proteins while class II derived from extracellular proteins. Interacts simultaneously with the T-cell receptor (TCR) and the MHC class I proteins presented by
   3115..4092    +  CDS            Notch1 (fragment): NOTC1_MOUSE - Also known as Motch From Mus musculus (Mouse).
   4093..4533    +  CDS            GAL4 (fragment): GAL4_YEAST - Experimental evidence at protein level: Swiss-Prot protein existence level 1. This protein is a positive regulator for the gene expression of the galactose-induced genes such as GAL1, GAL2, GAL7, GAL10, and MEL1 which code for the enzymes used to convert galactose to glucose. It recognizes a 17 base pair sequence in (5'-CGGRNNRCYNYNCNCCG-3') the upstream activating sequence (UAS-G) of these genes. From Saccharomyces cerevisiae (strain ATCC 204508 / S288c) (Baker's yeast).
   4804..5511    +  CDS            mCherry: mCherry is a basic (constitutively fluorescent) red fluorescent protein published in 2004, derived from Discosoma sp.. It is reported to be a very rapidly-maturing monomer with low acid sensitivity.
   5529..6117    +  misc_feature   WPRE: woodchuck hepatitis virus posttranscriptional regulatory element
   6139..6159    +  misc_feature   MCS (fragment): pBluescript multiple cloning site
   6176..6244    +  CDS            nef (fragment): NEF_HV1Z2 - Experimental evidence at protein level: Swiss-Prot protein existence level 1. Extracellular Nef protein targets CD4(+) T-lymphocytes for apoptosis by interacting with CXCR4 surface receptors. From Human immunodeficiency virus type 1 group M subtype D (isolate Z2/CDC-Z34) (HIV-1).
   6246..6479    +  LTR            3' LTR (ΔU3): self-inactivating 3' long terminal repeat (LTR) from HIV-1
   6504..6522    -  promoter       SP6 promoter: promoter for bacteriophage SP6 RNA polymerase
   6750..7029    +  CDS            TcR (fragment): tetracycline efflux protein; tet; confers resistance to tetracycline
   7030..7078    -  misc_feature   bom (fragment): basis of mobility region from pBR322
   7180..7215    -  CDS            rop (fragment): Rop protein, which maintains plasmids at low copy number; rop
   7421..8009    -  rep_origin     ori: high-copy-number ColE1/pMB1/pBR322/pUC origin of replication
   8112..8216    +  promoter       AmpR promoter: bla
   8217..9077    +  CDS            AmpR: β-lactamase; bla; confers resistance to ampicillin, carbenicillin, and related antibiotics
   9213..9346    +  rep_origin     RSF ori (fragment): Plasmids containing the RSF 1030 origin of replication can be propagated in E. coli cells that contain additional plasmids with compatible origins.
   9348..9404    +  CDS            lacI (fragment): lac repressor; lacI; The lac repressor binds to the lac operator to inhibit transcription in E. coli. This inhibition can be relieved by adding lactose or isopropyl-β-D-thiogalactopyranoside (IPTG).
   9411..9740    +  promoter       SV40 promoter: SV40 enhancer and early promoter
   9940..10059   +  CDS            gpt (fragment): XGPT_ECOLI - Also known as gpp, gxu. Experimental evidence at protein level: Swiss-Prot protein existence level 1. Purine salvage pathway enzyme that catalyzes the transfer of the ribosyl-5-phosphate group from 5-phospho-alpha-D-ribose 1- diphosphate (PRPP) to the N9 position of the 6-oxopurines guanine and xanthine to form the corresponding ribonucleotides GMP (guanosine 5'- monophosphate) and XMP (xanthosine 5'-monophosphate), with the release of PPi. To a lesser extent, also acts on hypoxanthine (PubMed:9100006, PubMed:3886014). Does not ribophosphorylate adenine (PubMed:3886014). From Esch
  10059..10394   +  CDS            gpt (fragment): XGPT_ECOLI - Also known as gpp, gxu. Experimental evidence at protein level: Swiss-Prot protein existence level 1. Purine salvage pathway enzyme that catalyzes the transfer of the ribosyl-5-phosphate group from 5-phospho-alpha-D-ribose 1- diphosphate (PRPP) to the N9 position of the 6-oxopurines guanine and xanthine to form the corresponding ribonucleotides GMP (guanosine 5'- monophosphate) and XMP (xanthosine 5'-monophosphate), with the release of PPi. To a lesser extent, also acts on hypoxanthine (PubMed:9100006, PubMed:3886014). Does not ribophosphorylate adenine (PubMed:3886014). From Esch
  10489..10794   +  CDS            frsA (fragment): FRSA_ECOLI - Also known as yafA. Experimental evidence at protein level: Swiss-Prot protein existence level 1. Catalyzes the hydrolysis of esters (PubMed:15808744). Displays esterase activity toward pNP-butyrate (PubMed:15808744). May stimulate mixed-acid fermentation by acting as a fermentation/respiration switch that down-regulates respiration and up- regulates fermentation rates (PubMed:15169777). From Escherichia coli (strain K12).
  10798..10872   +  CDS            small t antigen (fragment): SV40 (simian virus 40) small t antigen
  10874..10939   +  intron         small t intron: SV40 (simian virus 40) small t antigen intron
  11069..11089   +  CDS            SV40 NLS: nuclear localization signal of SV40 (simian virus 40) large T antigen
  11408..11491   +  CDS            large T antigen (fragment): large T antigen from SV40 (simian virus 40)
  11514..11648   +  polyA_signal   SV40 poly(A) signal: SV40 polyadenylation signal
>Addgene plasmid #194229 | PGK-LCB1_v1.3-NotchGal4VP64-T2A-mCherry (pZYW046) | addgene full sequence | sequence record 383899 | Addgene Partial NGS Result
TTTCATTTACTCTAAACCTGTGATTCCTCTGAATTATTTTCATTTTAAAGAAATTGTATTTGTTAAATAT
GTACTACAAACTTAGTAGTTGGAAGGGCTAATTCACTCCCAAAGAAGACAAGATATCCTTGATCTGTGGA
TCTACCACACACAAGGCTACTTCCCTGATTAGCAGAACTACACACCAGGGCCAGGGGTCAGATATCCACT
GACCTTTGGATGGTGCTACAAGCTAGTACCAGTTGAGCCAGATAAGGTAGAAGAGGCCAATAAAGGAGAG
AACACCAGCTTGTTACACCCTGTGAGCCTGCATGGGATGGATGACCCGGAGAGAGAAGTGTTAGAGTGGA
GGTTTGACAGCCGCCTAGCATTTCATCACGTGGCCCGAGAGCTGCATCCGGAGTACTTCAAGAACTGCTG
ATATCGAGCTTGCTACAAGGGACTTTCCGCTGGGGACTTTCCAGGGAGGCGTGGCCTGGGCGGGACTGGG
GAGTGGCGAGCCCTCAGATCCTGCATATAAGCAGCTGCTTTTTGCCTGTACTGGGACTCTCTGGTTAGAC
CAGATCTGAGCCTGGGAGCTCTCTGGCTAACTAGGGAACCCACTGCTTAAGCCTCAATAAAGCTTGCCTT
GAGTGCTTCAAGTAGTGTGTGCCCGTCTGTTGTGTGACTCTGGTAACTAGAGATCCCTCAGACCCTTTTA
GTCAGTGTGGAAAATCTCTAGCAGTGGCGCCCGAACAGGGACTTGAAAGCGAAAGGGAAACCAGAGGAGC
TCTCTCGACGCAGGACTCGGCTTGCTGAAGCGCGCACGGCAAGAGGCGAGGGGCGGCGACTGGTGAGTAC
GCCAAAAATTTTGACTAGCGGAGGCTAGAAGGAGAGAGATGGGTGCGAGAGCGTCAGTATTAAGCGGGGG
AGAATTAGATCGCGATGGGAAAAAATTCGGTTAAGGCCAGGGGGAAAGAAAAAATATAAATTAAAACATA
TAGTATGGGCAAGCAGGGAGCTAGAACGATTCGCAGTTAATCCTGGCCTGTTAGAAACATCAGAAGGCTG
TAGACAAATACTGGGACAGCTACAACCATCCCTTCAGACAGGATCAGAAGAACTTAGATCATTATATAAT
ACAGTAGCAACCCTCTATTGTGTGCATCAAAGGATAGAGATAAAAGACACCAAGGAAGCTTTAGACAAGA
TAGAGGAAGAGCAAAACAAAAGTAAGACCACCGCACAGCAAGCGGCCGGCCGCTGATCTTCAGACCTGGA
GGAGGAGATATGAGGGACAATTGGAGAAGTGAATTATATAAATATAAAGTAGTAAAAATTGAACCATTAG
GAGTAGCACCCACCAAGGCAAAGAGAAGAGTGGTGCAGAGAGAAAAAAGAGCAGTGGGAATAGGAGCTTT
GTTCCTTGGGTTCTTGGGAGCAGCAGGAAGCACTATGGGCGCAGCGTCAATGACGCTGACGGTACAGGCC
AGACAATTATTGTCTGGTATAGTGCAGCAGCAGAACAATTTGCTGAGGGCTATTGAGGCGCAACAGCATC
TGTTGCAACTCACAGTCTGGGGCATCAAGCAGCTCCAGGCAAGAATCCTGGCTGTGGAAAGATACCTAAA
GGATCAACAGCTCCTGGGGATTTGGGGTTGCTCTGGAAAACTCATTTGCACCACTGCTGTGCCTTGGAAT
GCTAGTTGGAGTAATAAATCTCTGGAACAGATTTGGAATCACACGACCTGGATGGAGTGGGACAGAGAAA
TTAACAATTACACAAGCTTAATACACTCCTTAATTGAAGAATCGCAAAACCAGCAAGAAAAGAATGAACA
AGAATTATTGGAATTAGATAAATGGGCAAGTTTGTGGAATTGGTTTAACATAACAAATTGGCTGTGGTAT
ATAAAATTATTCATAATGATAGTAGGAGGCTTGGTAGGTTTAAGAATAGTTTTTGCTGTACTTTCTATAG
TGAATAGAGTTAGGCAGGGATATTCACCATTATCGTTTCAGACCCACCTCCCAACCCCGAGGGGACCCGA
CAGGCCCGAAGGAATAGAAGAAGAAGGTGGAGAGAGAGACAGAGACAGATCCATTCGATTAGTGAACGGA
TCTCGACGGTATCGCCAAATGGCAGTATTCATCCACAATTTTAAAAGAAAAGGGGGGATTGGGGGGTACA
GTGCAGGGGAAAGAATAGTAGACATAATAGCAACAGACATACAAACTAAAGAATTACAAAAACAAATTAC
AAAAATTCAAAATTTTCGGGTTTATTACAGGGACAGCAGAGATCCAGTTTGGCCCTCTGATGAGACGAAC
GGGGTAGGGGAGGCGCTTTTCCCAAGGCAGTCTGGAGCATGCGCTTTAGCAGCCCCGCTGGGCACTTGGC
GCTACACAAGTGGCCTCTGGCCTCGCACACATTCCACATCCACCGGTAGGCGCCAACCGGCTCCGTTCTT
TGGTGGCCCCTTCGCGCCACCTTCTACTCCTCCCCTAGTCAGGAAGTTCCCCCCCGCCCCGCAGCTCGCG
TCGTGCAGGACGTGACAAATGGAAGTAGCATGTCTCACTAGTCTCGTGCAGATGGACAGCACCGCTGAGC
AATGGAAGCGGGTAGGCCTTTGGGGCAGCGGCCAATAGCAGCTTTGCTCCTTCGCTTTCTGGGCTCAGAG
GCTGGGAAGGGGTGGGTCCGGGGGCGGGCTCAGGGGCGGGCTCAGGGGCGGGGCGGGCGCCCGAAGGTCC
TCCGGAGGCCCGGCATTCTGCACGCTTCAAAAGCGCACGTCTGCCGCGCTGTTCTCCTCTTCCTCATCTC
CGGGCCTTTCGGCCACTATGGCCTTGCCCGTTACGGCACTTCTGCTCCCACTCGCATTGCTGCTTCACGC
CGCCCGACCAGAACAGAAACTCATAAGTGAAGAAGACCTTGGGGGAGGCGGTTCCGGGGGAGGCGGTTCT
GACAAGGAAAACATTCTCCAGAAAATATACGAGATCATGAAAACCCTCGAGCAACTGGGCCACGCAGAGG
CTAGCATGCAGGTGTCCGATCTGATCTATGAATTCATGAAGCAGGGGGACGAGAGACTGTTGGAGGAAGC
CGAGCGGTTACTTGAAGAGGTCGAAAGGGGTTCTATCCTGGACTACAGCTTCACAGGTGGCGCTGGGCGC
GACATTCCCCCACCGCAGATTGAGGAGGCCTGTGAGCTGCCTGAGTGCCAGGTGGATGCAGGCAATAAGG
TCTGCAACCTGCAGTGTAATAATCACGCATGTGGCTGGGATGGTGGCGACTGCTCCCTCAACTTCAATGA
CCCCTGGAAGAACTGCACGCAGTCTCTACAGTGCTGGAAGTATTTTAGCGACGGCCACTGTGACAGCCAG
TGCAACTCGGCCGGCTGCCTCTTTGATGGCTTCGACTGCCAGCTCACCGAGGGACAGTGCAACCCCCTGT
ATGACCAGTACTGCAAGGACCACTTCAGTGATGGCCACTGCGACCAGGGCTGTAACAGTGCCGAATGTGA
GTGGGATGGCCTAGACTGTGCTGAGCATGTACCCGAGCGGCTGGCAGCCGGCACCCTGGTGCTGGTGGTG
CTGCTTCCACCCGACCAGCTACGGAACAACTCCTTCCACTTTCTGCGGGAGCTCAGCCACGTGCTGCACA
CCAACGTGGTCTTCAAGCGTGATGCGCAAGGCCAGCAGATGATCTTCCCGTACTATGGCCACGAGGAAGA
GCTGCGCAAGCACCCAATCAAGCGCTCTACAGTGGGTTGGGCCACCTCTTCACTGCTTCCTGGTACCAGT
GGTGGGCGCCAGCGCAGGGAGCTGGACCCCATGGACATCCGTGGCTCCATTGTCTACCTGGAGATCGACA
ACCGGCAATGTGTGCAGTCATCCTCGCAGTGCTTCCAGAGTGCCACCGATGTGGCTGCCTTCCTAGGTGC
TCTTGCGTCACTTGGCAGCCTCAATATTCCTTACAAGATTGAGGCCGTGAAGAGTGAGCCGGTGGAGCCT
CCGCTGCCCTCGCAGCTGCACCTCATGTACGTGGCAGCGGCTGCCTTCGTGCTCCTGTTCTTTGTGGGCT
GTGGGGTGCTGCTGTCCCGCAAGCGCCGGCGGATGAAGCTGCTGAGCAGCATCGAGCAGGCCTGTGACAT
CTGCCGGCTGAAGAAACTGAAGTGCAGCAAAGAAAAGCCCAAGTGCGCCAAGTGCCTGAAGAACAACTGG
GAGTGCCGGTACAGCCCCAAGACCAAGAGAAGCCCCCTGACCAGAGCCCACCTGACCGAGGTGGAAAGCC
GGCTGGAAAGACTGGAACAGCTGTTTCTGCTGATCTTCCCACGCGAGGACCTGGACATGATCCTGAAGAT
GGACAGCCTGCAGGACATCAAGGCCCTGCTGACCGGCCTGTTCGTGCAGGACAACGTGAACAAGGACGCC
GTGACCGACAGACTGGCCAGCGTGGAAACCGACATGCCCCTGACCCTGCGGCAGCACAGAATCAGCGCCA
CCAGCAGCAGCGAGGAAAGCAGCAACAAGGGCCAGCGGCAGCTGACAGTGTCTGCTGCTGCAGGCGGAAG
CGGAGGCTCTGGCGGATCTGATGCCCTGGACGACTTCGACCTGGATATGCTGGGCAGCGACGCCCTGGAT
GATTTTGATCTGGACATGCTGGGATCTGACGCTCTGGACGATTTCGATCTCGACATGTTGGGATCAGATG
CACTGGATGACTTTGACCTGGACATGCTCGGATCAGGATCCGGGAGTGGCGAAGGCAGGGGCTCCCTTTT
GACGTGCGGGGATGTTGAAGAGAACCCTGGGCCCGGATCTGGAATGGTGAGCAAGGGCGAGGAGGATAAC
ATGGCCATCATCAAGGAGTTCATGCGCTTCAAGGTGCACATGGAGGGCTCCGTGAACGGCCACGAGTTCG
AGATCGAGGGCGAGGGCGAGGGCCGCCCCTACGAGGGCACCCAGACCGCCAAGCTGAAGGTGACCAAGGG
TGGCCCCCTGCCCTTCGCCTGGGACATCCTGTCCCCTCAGTTCATGTACGGCTCCAAGGCCTACGTGAAG
CACCCCGCCGACATCCCCGACTACTTGAAGCTGTCCTTCCCCGAGGGCTTCAAGTGGGAGCGCGTGATGA
ACTTCGAGGACGGCGGCGTGGTGACCGTGACCCAGGACTCCTCCCTGCAGGACGGCGAGTTCATCTACAA
GGTGAAGCTGCGCGGCACCAACTTCCCCTCCGACGGCCCCGTAATGCAGAAGAAGACCATGGGCTGGGAG
GCCTCCTCCGAGCGGATGTACCCCGAGGACGGCGCCCTGAAGGGCGAGATCAAGCAGAGGCTGAAGCTGA
AGGACGGCGGCCACTACGACGCTGAGGTCAAGACCACCTACAAGGCCAAGAAGCCCGTGCAGCTGCCCGG
CGCCTACAACGTCAACATCAAGTTGGACATCACCTCCCACAACGAGGACTACACCATCGTGGAACAGTAC
GAACGCGCCGAGGGCCGCCACTCCACCGGCGGCATGGACGAGCTGTACAAGTAATGGCGCTTATCGATAA
TCAACCTCTGGATTACAAAATTTGTGAAAGATTGACTGGTATTCTTAACTATGTTGCTCCTTTTACGCTA
TGTGGATACGCTGCTTTAATGCCTTTGTATCATGCTATTGCTTCCCGTATGGCTTTCATTTTCTCCTCCT
TGTATAAATCCTGGTTGCTGTCTCTTTATGAGGAGTTGTGGCCCGTTGTCAGGCAACGTGGCGTGGTGTG
CACTGTGTTTGCTGACGCAACCCCCACTGGTTGGGGCATTGCCACCACCTGTCAGCTCCTTTCCGGGACT
TTCGCTTTCCCCCTCCCTATTGCCACGGCGGAACTCATCGCCGCCTGCCTTGCCCGCTGCTGGACAGGGG
CTCGGCTGTTGGGCACTGACAATTCCGTGGTGTTGTCGGGGAAATCATCGTCCTTTCCTTGGCTGCTCGC
CTGTGTTGCCACCTGGATTCTGCGCGGGACGTCCTTCTGCTACGTCCCTTCGGCCCTCAATCCAGCGGAC
CTTCCTTCCCGCGGCCTGCTGCCGGCTCTGCGGCCTCTTCCGCGTCTTCGCCTTCGCCCTCAGACGAGTC
GGATCTCCCTTTGGGCCGCCTCCCCGCATGCTGCGTCTCAAGCATACACGATACCGTCGACCTCGAGGGA
ATTAATTCGAGCTCGGTACCTTTAAGACCAATGACTTACAAGGCAGCTGTAGATCTTAGCCACTTTTTAA
AAGAAAAGGGGGGACTGGAAGGGCTAATTCACTCCCAACGAAGACAAGATCTGCTTTTTGCTTGTACTGG
GTTTCTCTGGTTAGACCAGATCTGAGCCTGGGAGCTCTCTGGCTAACTAGGGAACCCACTGCTTAAGCCT
CAATAAAGCTTGCCTTGAGTGCTTCAAGTAGTGTGTGCCCGTCTGTTGTGTGACTCTGGTAACTAGAGAT
CCCTCAGACCCTTTTAGTCAGTGTGGAAAATCTCTAGCAGCATCTAGAATTAATTCCGTGTATTCTATAG
TGTCACCTAAATCGTATGTGTATGATACATAAGGTTATGTATTAATTGTAGCCGCGTTCTAACGACAATA
TGTACAAGCCTAATTGTGTAGCATCTGGCTTACTGAAGCAGACCCTATCATCTCTCTCGTAAACTGCCGT
CAGAGTCGGTTTGGTTGGACGAACCTTCTGAGTTTCTGGTAACGCCGTCCCGCACCCGGAAATGGTCAGC
GAACCAATCAGCAGGGTCATCGCTAGCCAGATCCTCTACGCCGGACGCATCGTGGCCGGCATCACCGGCG
CCACAGGTGCGGTTGCTGGCGCCTATATCGCCGACATCACCGATGGGGAAGATCGGGCTCGCCACTTCGG
GCTCATGAGCGCTTGTTTCGGCGTGGGTATGGTGGCAGGCCCCGTGGCCGGGGGACTGTTGGGCGCCATC
TCCTTGCATGCACCATTCCTTGCGGCGGCGGTGCTCAACGGCCTCAACCTACTACTGGGCTGCTTCCTAA
TGCAGGAGTCGCATAAGGGAGAGCGTCGAATGGTGCACTCTCAGTACAATCTGCTCTGATGCCGCATAGT
TAAGCCAGCCCCGACACCCGCCAACACCCGCTGACGCGCCCTGACGGGCTTGTCTGCTCCCGGCATCCGC
TTACAGACAAGCTGTGACCATCTCCGGGAGCTGCATGTGTCAGAGGTTTTCACCGTCATCACCGAAACGC
GCGAGATGAAAGGGCCTCGTGATACGCCTATTTTTATAGGTTAATGTCATGATAATAATGGTTTCTTAGA
CGTCAGGTGGCACTTTTCGGGGAAATGTGCCGAGCGGCCGCACGGTTATCCACAGAATCAGGGGATAACG
CAGGAAAGAACATGTGAGCAAAAGGCCAGCAAAAGGCCAGGAACCGTAAAAAGGCCGCGTTGCTGGCGTT
TTTCCATAGGCTCCGCCCCCCTGACGAGCATCACAAAAATCGACGCTCAAGTCAGAGGTGGCGAAACCCG
ACAGGACTATAAAGATACCAGGCGTTTCCCCCTGGAAGCTCCCTCGTGCGCTCTCCTGTTCCGACCCTGC
CGCTTACCGGATACCTGTCCGCCTTTCTCCCTTCGGGAAGCGTGGCGCTTTCTCATAGCTCACGCTGTAG
GTATCTCAGTTCGGTGTAGGTCGTTCGCTCCAAGCTGGGCTGTGTGCACGAACCCCCCGTTCAGCCCGAC
CGCTGCGCCTTATCCGGTAACTATCGTCTTGAGTCCAACCCGGTAAGACACGACTTATCGCCACTGGCAG
CAGCCACTGGTAACAGGATTAGCAGAGCGAGGTATGTAGGCGGTGCTACAGAGTTCTTGAAGTGGTGGCC
TAACTACGGCTACACTAGAAGAACAGTATTTGGTATCTGCGCTCTGCTGAAGCCAGTTACCTTCGGAAAA
AGAGTTGGTAGCTCTTGATCCGGCAAACAAACCACCGCTGGTAGCGGTGGTTTTTTTGTTTGCAAGCAGC
AGATTACGCGCAGAAAAAAAGGATCTCAAGAAGATCCTTTGATCTTTTCTACGGGGTCTGACGCTCAGTG
GAACGAAAACTCACGTTAAGGGATTTTGGTCATGACAGGTGGCACTTTTCGGGGAAATGTGCGCGGAACC
CCTATTTGTTTATTTTTCTAAATACATTCAAATATGTATCCGCTCATGAGACAATAACCCTGATAAATGC
TTCAATAATATTGAAAAAGGAAGAGTATGAGTATTCAACATTTCCGTGTCGCCCTTATTCCCTTTTTTGC
GGCATTTTGCCTTCCTGTTTTTGCTCACCCAGAAACGCTGGTGAAAGTAAAAGATGCTGAAGATCAGTTG
GGTGCACGAGTGGGTTACATCGAACTGGATCTCAACAGCGGTAAGATCCTTGAGAGTTTTCGCCCCGAAG
AACGTTTTCCAATGATGAGCACTTTTAAAGTTCTGCTATGTGGCGCGGTATTATCCCGTATTGACGCCGG
GCAAGAGCAACTCGGTCGCCGCATACACTATTCTCAGAATGACTTGGTTGAGTACTCACCAGTCACAGAA
AAGCATCTTACGGATGGCATGACAGTAAGAGAATTATGCAGTGCTGCCATAACCATGAGTGATAACACTG
CGGCCAACTTACTTCTGACAACGATCGGAGGACCGAAGGAGCTAACCGCTTTTTTGCACAACATGGGGGA
TCATGTAACTCGCCTTGATCGTTGGGAACCGGAGCTGAATGAAGCCATACCAAACGACGAGCGTGACACC
ACGATGCCTGTAGCAATGGCAACAACGTTGCGCAAACTATTAACTGGCGAACTACTTACTCTAGCTTCCC
GGCAACAATTAATAGACTGGATGGAGGCGGATAAAGTTGCAGGACCACTTCTGCGCTCGGCCCTTCCGGC
TGGCTGGTTTATTGCTGATAAATCTGGAGCCGGTGAGCGTGGGTCCCGCGGTATCATTGCAGCACTGGGG
CCAGATGGTAAGCCCTCCCGTATCGTAGTTATCTACACGACGGGGAGTCAGGCAACTATGGATGAACGAA
ATAGACAGATCGCTGAGATAGGTGCCTCACTGATTAAGCATTGGTAACTGTCAGACCAAGTTTACTCATA
TATACTTTAGATTGATTTAAAACTTCATTTTTAATTTAAAAGGATCTAGGTGAAGATCCTTTTTGATAAT
CGCGGCCGCCAATTTTTTACGGTTCCTGGCCTTTTGCTGGCCTTTTGCTCACATGTTCTTTCCTGCGTTA
TCCCCTGATTCTGTGGATAACCGTATTACCGCCTTTGAGTGAGCTGATACCGCTCGCCGCAGCCGAACGA
CCGAGCGCAGCGAGTCAGTGAGCGAGGAAGCGGAAGAGCGCCCAATACGCAAACCGCCTCTCCCCGCGCG
TTGGCCGATTCATTAATGCAGCTGTGGAATGTGTGTCAGTTAGGGTGTGGAAAGTCCCCAGGCTCCCCAG
CAGGCAGAAGTATGCAAAGCATGCATCTCAATTAGTCAGCAACCAGGTGTGGAAAGTCCCCAGGCTCCCC
AGCAGGCAGAAGTATGCAAAGCATGCATCTCAATTAGTCAGCAACCATAGTCCCGCCCCTAACTCCGCCC
ATCCCGCCCCTAACTCCGCCCAGTTCCGCCCATTCTCCGCCCCATGGCTGACTAATTTTTTTTATTTATG
CAGAGGCCGAGGCCGCCTCGGCCTCTGAGCTATTCCAGAAGTAGTGAGGAGGCTTTTTTGGAGGCCTAGG
CTTTTGCAAAAAGCTTGGACACAAGACAGGCTTGCGAGATATGTTTGAGAATACCACTTTATCCCGCGTC
AGGGAGAGGCAGTGCGTAAAAAGACGCGGACTCATGTGAAATACTGGTTTTTAGTGCGCCAGATCTCTAT
AATCTCGCGCAACCTATTTTCCCCTCGAACACTTTTTAAGCCGTAGATAAACAGGCTGGGACACTTCACA
TGAGCGAAAAATACATCGTCACCTGGGACATGTTGCAGATCCATGCACGTAAACTCGCAAGCCGACTGAT
GCCTTCTGAACAATGGAAAGGCATTATTGCCGTAAGCCGTGGCGGTCTGTACCGGGTGCGTTACTGGCGC
GTGAACTGGGTATTCGTCATGTCGATACCGTTTGTATTTCCAGCTACGATCACGACAACCAGCGCGAGCT
TAAAGTGCTGAAACGCGCAGAAGGCGATGGCGAAGGCTTCATCGTTATTGATGACCTGGTGGATACCGGT
GGTACTGCGGTTGCGATTCGTGAAATGTATCCAAAAGCGCACTTTGTCACCATCTTCGCAAAACCGGCTG
GTCGTCCGCTGGTTGATGACTATGTTGTTGATATCCCGCAAGATACCTGGATTGAACAGCCGTGGGATAT
GGGCGTCGTATTCGTCCCGCCAATCTCCGGTCGCTAATCTTTTCAACGCCTGGCACTGCCGGGCGTTGTT
CTTTTTAACTTCAGGCGGGTTACAATAGTTTCCAGTAAGTATTCTGGAGGCTGCATCCATGACACAGGCA
AACCTGAGCGAAACCCTGTTCAAACCCCGCTTTAAACATCCTGAAACCTCGACGCTAGTCCGCCGCTTTA
ATCACGGCGCACAACCGCCTGTGCAGTCGGCCCTTGATGGTAAAACCATCCCTCACTGGTATCGCATGAT
TAACCGTCTGATGTGGATCTGGCGCGGCATTGACCCACGCGAAATCCTCGACGTCCAGGCACGTATTGTG
ATGAGCGATGCCGAACGTACCGACGATGATTTATACGATACGGTGATTGGCTACCGTGGCGGCAACTGGA
TTTATGAGTGGGCCCCGGATCTTTGTGAAGGAACCTTACTTCTGTGGTGTGACATAATTGGACAAACTAC
CTACAGAGATTTAAAGCTCTAAGGTAAATATAAAATTTTTAAGTGTATAATGTGTTAAACTACTGATTCT
AATTGTTTGTGTATTTTAGATTCCAACCTATGGAACTGATGAATGGGAGCAGTGGTGGAATGCCTTTAAT
GAGGAAAACCTGTTTTGCTCAGAAGAAATGCCATCTAGTGATGATGAGGCTACTGCTGACTCTCAACATT
CTACTCCTCCAAAAAAGAAGAGAAAGGTAGAAGACCCCAAGGACTTTCCTTCAGAATTGCTAAGTTTTTT
GAGTCATGCTGTGTTTAGTAATAGAACTCTTGCTTGCTTTGCTATTTACACCACAAAGGAAAAAGCTGCA
CTGCTATACAAGAAAATTATGGAAAAATATTCTGTAACCTTTATAAGTAGGCATAACAGTTATAATCATA
ACATACTGTTTTTTCTTACTCCACACAGGCATAGAGTGTCTGCTATTAATAACTATGCTCAAAAATTGTG
TACCTTTAGCTTTTTAATTTGTAAAGGGGTTAATAAGGAATATTTGATGTATAGTGCCTTGACTAGAGAT
CATAATCAGCCATACCACATTTGTAGAGGTTTTACTTGCTTTAAAAAACCTCCCACACCTCCCCCTGAAC
CTGAAACATAAAATGAATGCAATTGTTGTTGTTAACTTGTTTATTGCAGCTTATAATGGTTACAAATAAA
GCAATAGCATCACAAATTTCACAAATAAAGCATTTTTTTCACTGCATTCTAGTTGTGGTTTGTCCAAACT
CATCAATGTATCTTATCATGTCTGGATCAACTGGATAACTCAAGCTAACCAAAATCATCCCAAACTTCCC
ACCCCATACCCTATTACCACTGCCAATTACCTGTGG
